>Addgene plasmid #174525 | pRS423-mitoT | addgene full sequence | sequence record 342890 | Addgene NGS Result
TCGCGCGTTTCGGTGATGACGGTGAAAACCTCTGACACATGCAGCTCCCGGAGACGGTCACAGCTTGTCT
GTAAGCGGATGCCGGGAGCAGACAAGCCCGTCAGGGCGCGTCAGCGGGTGTTGGCGGGTGTCGGGGCTGG
CTTAACTATGCGGCATCAGAGCAGATTGTACTGAGAGTGCACCATAAATTCCCGTTTTAAGAGCTTGGTG
AGCGCTAGGAGTCACTGCCAGGTATCGTTTGAACACGGCATTAGTCAGGGAAGTCATAACACAGTCCTTT
CCCGCAATTTTCTTTTTCTATTACTCTTGGCCTCCTCTAGTACACTCTATATTTTTTTATGCCTCGGTAA
TGATTTTCATTTTTTTTTTTCCACCTAGCGGATGACTCTTTTTTTTTCTTAGCGATTGGCATTATCACAT
AATGAATTATACATTATATAAAGTAATGTGATTTCTTCGAAGAATATACTAAAAAATGAGCAGGCAAGAT
AAACGAAGGCAAAGATGACAGAGCAGAAAGCCCTAGTAAAGCGTATTACAAATGAAACCAAGATTCAGAT
TGCGATCTCTTTAAAGGGTGGTCCCCTAGCGATAGAGCACTCGATCTTCCCAGAAAAAGAGGCAGAAGCA
GTAGCAGAACAGGCCACACAATCGCAAGTGATTAACGTCCACACAGGTATAGGGTTTCTGGACCATATGA
TACATGCTCTGGCCAAGCATTCCGGCTGGTCGCTAATCGTTGAGTGCATTGGTGACTTACACATAGACGA
CCATCACACCACTGAAGACTGCGGGATTGCTCTCGGTCAAGCTTTTAAAGAGGCCCTAGGGGCCGTGCGT
GGAGTAAAAAGGTTTGGATCAGGATTTGCGCCTTTGGATGAGGCACTTTCCAGAGCGGTGGTAGATCTTT
CGAACAGGCCGTACGCAGTTGTCGAACTTGGTTTGCAAAGGGAGAAAGTAGGAGATCTCTCTTGCGAGAT
GATCCCGCATTTTCTTGAAAGCTTTGCAGAGGCTAGCAGAATTACCCTCCACGTTGATTGTCTGCGAGGC
AAGAATGATCATCACCGTAGTGAGAGTGCGTTCAAGGCTCTTGCGGTTGCCATAAGAGAAGCCACCTCGC
CCAATGGTACCAACGATGTTCCCTCCACCAAAGGTGTTCTTATGTAGTGACACCGATTATTTAAAGCTGC
AGCATACGATATATATACATGTGTATATATGTATACCTATGAATGTCAGTAAGTATGTATACGAACAGTA
TGATACTGAAGATGACAAGGTAATGCATCATTCTATACGTGTCATTCTGAACGAGGCGCGCTTTCCTTTT
TTCTTTTTGCTTTTTCTTTTTTTTTCTCTTGAACTCGACGGATCTATGCGGTGTGAAATACCGCACAGAT
GCGTAAGGAGAAAATACCGCATCAGGAAATTGTAAGCGTTAATATTTTGTTAAAATTCGCGTTAAATTTT
TGTTAAATCAGCTCATTTTTTAACCAATAGGCCGAAATCGGCAAAATCCCTTATAAATCAAAAGAATAGA
CCGAGATAGGGT
[37 nt withheld, positions 1553-1589]
AAAGAACGTGGACTCCAACGTCAAAGG
[49 nt withheld, positions 1617-1665]
T
[91 nt withheld, positions 1667-1757]
G
[124 nt withheld, positions 1759-1882]
CCATTCGCCATTCAGGCTGCGCAACTGTTGGGAAGGGCGCGGTGCGGGCCTCTTCGCTATTACGCCAGCT
GGCGAAAGGGGGATGTGCTGCAAGGCGATTAAGTTGGGTAACGCCAGGGTTTTCCCAGTCACGACGTTGT
AAAACGACGGCCAGTGAGCGCGCGTAATACGACTCACTATAGGGCGAATTGGGTACCGGGCCCCCCCTCG
AGGTCGACGTACAATTCATCAATACCATGGGTAATACCAGCAGCAGTAACAAATTCTAACAAGACCATGT
GGTCTCTCTTTTCGTTTGGATCTTTGGATAAGGCAGATTGAGTGGATAAGTAATGGTTGTCTGGTAACAA
GACTGGACCATCACCAATTGGAGTATTTTGTTGATAATGGTCAGCTAATTGAACAGAACCATCTTCAATG
TTGTGTCTAATTTTGAAGTTAACTTTGATACCATTCTTTTGTTTGTCAGCCATGATGTAAACATTGTGAG
AGTTATAGTTGTATTCCAATTTGTGACCTAAAATGTTACCATCTTCTTTAAAATCAATACCTTTTAATTC
GATTCTATTAACTAAGGTATCACCTTCAAACTTGACTTCAGCTCTGGTCTTGCAGTTACCGTCATCTTTG
AAAAAAATAGTTCTTTCTTGAACATAACCTTCTGGCATGGCAGACTTGAAAAAGTCATGTTGTTTCATAT
GATCTGGGTATCTCGCAAAACATTGAACACCATAACCGAAAGTAGTGACTAAGGTTGGCCATGGAACTGG
CAATTTACCAGTAGTACAAATAAATTTTAAGGTCAATTTACCGTAAGTAGCATCACCTTCACCTTCACCG
GAGACAGAAAATTTGTGACCATTAACATCACCATCTAATTCAACCAAAATTGGGACAACACCAGTGAATA
ATTCTTCACCTTTAGACATAAAGTAGATAGCATAACCGGTGGCTGATAGAGCTGCTATGGCTGTTGTAAT
AGCGAGGCCAGCATATTCAGCAACATCATACAAAGTAACTGGTTTTAGCAAGCGTCTTTTTCTTGATAAA
TAGGCATACGTCCCACCACTTAGCAACAATAGAGCAATGGTGGCCTTCCATCTGGAAAATTGAAAAAACC
TGGCTCTAATAGGCTCTGGTTCATTGATTTCATCACCTAGTTGTAGCCTATCTAGTGGTTGTCTTGCACT
TGGGCTTTCCTTGTTATCACTCCTCAAACAACATCCCGTTGAAAACCCTCTTCGATATGCGCCTCCATTA
TAAAAGAGTCCTTTTATTGAGACGTTCGCTTGTCTGAATAGGGAACGACAAGCATATTTTCTTGAACTAT
TCAACATGGATCCACTAGTTCTAGAGCGGCCGCCACCGCGGTGGAGCTCCAGCTTTTGTTCCCTTTAGTG
AGGGTTAATTGCGCGCTTGGCGTAATCATGGTCATAGCTGTTTCCTGTGTGAAATTGTTATCCGCTCACA
ATTCCACACAACATACGAGCCGGAAGCATAAAGTGTAAAGCCTGGGGTGCCTAATGAGTGAGCTAACTCA
CATTAATTGCGTTGCGCTCACTGCCCGCTTTCCAGTCGGGAAACCTGTCGTGCCAGCTGCATTAATGAAT
CGGCCAACGCGCGGGGAGAGGCGGTTTGCGTATTGGGCGCTCTTCCGCTTCCTCGCTCACTGACTCGCTG
CGCTCGGTCGTTCGGCTGCGGCGAGCGGTATCAGCTCACTCAAAGGCGGTAATACGGTTATCCACAGAAT
CAGGGGATAACGCAGGAAAGAACATGTGAGCAAAAGGCCAGCAAAAGGCCAGGAACCGTAAAAAGGCCGC
GTTGCTGGCGTTTTTCCATAGGCTCCGCCCCCCTGACGAGCATCACAAAAATCGACGCTCAAGTCAGAGG
TGGCGAAACCCGACAGGACTATAAAGATACCAGGCGTTTCCCCCTGGAAGCTCCCTCGTGCGCTCTCCTG
TTCCGACCCTGCCGCTTACCGGATACCTGTCCGCCTTTCTCCCTTCGGGAAGCGTGGCGCTTTCTCATAG
CTCACGCTGTAGGTATCTCAGTTCGGTGTAGGTCGTTCGCTCCAAGCTGGGCTGTGTGCACGAACCCCCC
GTTCAGCCCGACCGCTGCGCCTTATCCGGTAACTATCGTCTTGAGTCCAACCCGGTAAGACACGACTTAT
CGCCACTGGCAGCAGCCACTGGTAACAGGATTAGCAGAGCGAGGTATGTAGGCGGTGCTACAGAGTTCTT
GAAGTGGTGGCCTAACTACGGCTACACTAGAAGAACAGTATTTGGTATCTGCGCTCTGCTGAAGCCAGTT
ACCTTCGGAAAAAGAGTTGGTAGCTCTTGATCCGGCAAACAAACCACCGCTGGTAGCGGTGGTTTTTTTG
TTTGCAAGCAGCAGATTACGCGCAGAAAAAAAGGATCTCAAGAAGATCCTTTGATCTTTTCTACGGGGTC
TGACGCTCAGTGGAACGAAAACTCACGTTAAGGGATTTTGGTCATGAGATTATCAAAAAGGATCTTCACC
TAGATCCTTTTAAATTAAAAATGAAGTTTTAAATCAATCTAAAGTATATATGAGTAAACTTGGTCTGACA
GTTACCAATGCTTAATCAGTGAGGCACCTATCTCAGCGATCTGTCTATTTCGTTCATCCATAGTTGCCTG
ACTCCCCGTCGTGTAGATAACTACGATACGGGAGGGCTTACCATCTGGCCCCAGTGCTGCAATGATACCG
CGAGACCCACGCTCACCGGCTCCAGATTTATCAGCAATAAACCAGCCAGCCGGAAGGGCCGAGCGCAGAA
GTGGTCCTGCAACTTTATCCGCCTCCATCCAGTCTATTAATTGTTGCCGGGAAGCTAGAGTAAGTAGTTC
GCCAGTTAATAGTTTGCGCAACGTTGTTGCCATTGCTACAGGCATCGTGGTGTCACGCTCGTCGTTTGGT
ATGGCTTCATTCAGCTCCGGTTCCCAACGATCAAGGCGAGTTACATGATCCCCCATGTTGTGCAAAAAAG
CGGTTAGCTCCTTCGGTCCTCCGATCGTTGTCAGAAGTAAGTTGGCCGCAGTGTTATCACTCATGGTTAT
GGCAGCACTGCATAATTCTCTTACTGTCATGCCATCCGTAAGATGCTTTTCTGTGACTGGTGAGTACTCA
ACCAAGTCATTCTGAGAATAGTGTATGCGGCGACCGAGTTGCTCTTGCCCGGCGTCAATACGGGATAATA
CCGCGCCACATAGCAGAACTTTAAAAGTGCTCATCATTGGAAAACGTTCTTCGGGGCGAAAACTCTCAAG
GATCTTACCGCTGTTGAGATCCAGTTCGATGTAACCCACTCGTGCACCCAACTGATCTTCAGCATCTTTT
ACTTTCACCAGCGTTTCTGGGTGAGCAAAAACAGGAAGGCAAAATGCCGCAAAAAAGGGAATAAGGGCGA
CACGGAAATGTTGAATACTCATACTCTTCCTTTTTCAATATTATTGAAGCATTTATCAGGGTTATTGTCT
CATGAGCGGATACATATTTGAATGTATTTAGAAAAATAAACAAATAGGGGTTCCGCGCACATTTCCCCGA
AAAGTGCCACCTGAACGAAGCATCTGTGCTTCATTTTGTAGAACAAAAATGCAACGCGAGAGCGCTAATT
TTTCAAACAAAGAATCTGAGCTGCATTTTTACAGAACAGAAATGCAACGCGAAAGCGCTATTTTACCAAC
GAAGAATCTGTGCTTCATTTTTGTAAAACAAAAATGCAACGCGAGAGCGCTAATTTTTCAAACAAAGAAT
CTGAGCTGCATTTTTACAGAACAGAAATGCAACGCGAGAGCGCTATTTTACCAACAAAGAATCTATACTT
CTTTTTTGTTCTACAAAAATGCATCCCGAGAGCGCTATTTTTCTAACAAAGCATCTTAGATTACTTTTTT
TCTCCTTTGTGCGCTCTATAATGCAGTCTCTTGATAACTTTTTGCACTGTAGGTCCGTTAAGGTTAGAAG
AAGGCTACTTTGGTGTCTATTTTCTCTTCCATAAAAAAAGCCTGACTCCACTTCCCGCGTTTACTGATTA
CTAGCGAAGCTGCGGGTGCATTTTTTCAAGATAAAGGCATCCCCGATTATATTCTATACCGATGTGGATT
GCGCATACTTTGTGAACAGAAAGTGATAGCGTTGATGATTCTTCATTGGTCAGAAAATTATGAACGGTTT
CTTCTATTTTGTCTCTATATACTACGTATAGGAAATGTTTACATTTTCGTATTGTTTTCGATTCACTCTA
TGAATAGTTCTTACTACAATTTTTTTGTCTAAAGAGTAATACTAGAGATAAACATAAAAAATGTAGAGGT
CGAGTTTAGATGCAAGTTCAAGGAGCGAAAGGTGGATGGGTAGGTTATATAGGGATATAGCACAGAGATA
TATAGCAAAGAGATACTTTTGAGCAATGTTTGTGGAAGCGGTATTCGCAATATTTTAGTAGCTCGTTACA
GTCCGGTGCGTTTTTGGTTTTTTGAAAGTGCGTCTTCAGAGCGCTTTTGGTTTTCAAAAGCGCTCTGAAG
TTCCTATACTTTCTAGAGAATAGGAACTTCGGAATAGGAACTTCAAAGCGTTTCCGAAAACGAGCGCTTC
CGAAAATGCAACGCGAGCTGCGCACATACAGCTCACTGTTCACGTCGCACCTATATCTGCGTGTTGCCTG
TATATATATATACATGAGAAGAACGGCATAGTGCGTGTTTATGCTTAAATGCGTACTTATATGCGTCTAT
TTATGTAGGATGAAAGGTAGTCTAGTACCTCCTGTGATATTATCCCATTCCATGCGGGGTATCGTATGCT
TCCTTCAGCACTACCCTTTAGCTGTTCTATATGCTGCCACTCCTCAATTGGATTAGTCTCATCCTTCAAT
GCTATCATTTCCTTTGATATTGGATCATACTAAGAAACCATTATTATCATGACATTAACCTATAAAAATA
GGCGTATCACGAGGCCCTTTCGTC
Features (pLannotate 1.2.2; 23 found; start..end, strand, type, name):
    137..186     +  misc_feature   bom (fragment): basis of mobility region from pBR322
    187..267     -  CDS            MRM1 (fragment): MRM1_YEAST - Also known as PET56 From Saccharomyces cerevisiae (strain ATCC 204508 / S288c) (Baker's yeast).
    317..504     +  promoter       HIS3 promoter: S. cerevisiae HIS3
    505..1167    +  CDS            HIS3: imidazoleglycerol-phosphate dehydratase, required for histidine biosynthesis; S. cerevisiae HIS3; yeast auxotrophic marker
   1375..1426    +  misc_feature   bom (fragment): basis of mobility region from pBR322
   1454..1882    -  rep_origin     f1 ori (sequence partly withheld): f1 bacteriophage origin of replication; arrow indicates direction of (+) strand synthesis
   1886..2039    -  CDS            lacZα (fragment): LacZα fragment of β-galactosidase; lacZ fragment
   2047..2065    +  promoter       T7 promoter: promoter for bacteriophage T7 RNA polymerase
   2074..2101    -  misc_feature   MCS (fragment): pBluescript multiple cloning site
   2101..2811    -  CDS            GFPmut3: GFPmut3 is a basic (constitutively fluorescent) green fluorescent protein published in 1996, derived from Aequorea victoria. It is reported to be a very rapidly-maturing weak dimer.
   2812..2871    -  CDS            TOM20 (fragment): TOM20_YEAST - Also known as MAS20, MOM19. Experimental evidence at protein level: Swiss-Prot protein existence level 1. Central component of the TOM (translocase of outer membrane) receptor complex responsible for the recognition and translocation of cytosolically synthesized mitochondrial preproteins. Together with TOM22 functions as the transit peptide receptor at the surface of the mitochondrion outer membrane and facilitates the movement of preproteins into the TOM40 translocation pore. From Saccharomyces cerevisiae (strain ATCC 204508 / S288c) (Baker's yeast).
   2908..3219    -  CDS            SCO2 (fragment): SCO2_YEAST - Experimental evidence at protein level: Swiss-Prot protein existence level 1. Acts as a copper chaperone, transporting copper to the Cu(A) site on the cytochrome c oxidase subunit II (COX2). From Saccharomyces cerevisiae (strain ATCC 204508 / S288c) (Baker's yeast).
   3220..3261    -  misc_feature   MCS (fragment): pBluescript multiple cloning site
   3274..3292    -  promoter       T3 promoter: promoter for bacteriophage T3 RNA polymerase
   3337..3353    -  protein_bind   lac operator: The lac repressor binds to the lac operator to inhibit transcription in E. coli. This inhibition can be relieved by adding lactose or isopropyl-β-D-thiogalactopyranoside (IPTG). lac repressor encoded by lacI
   3361..3391    -  promoter       lac promoter: promoter for the E. coli lac operon
   3406..3427    -  protein_bind   CAP binding site: CAP binding activates transcription in the presence of cAMP. E. coli catabolite activator protein
   3440..3532    -  CDS            lacI (fragment): lac repressor; lacI; The lac repressor binds to the lac operator to inhibit transcription in E. coli. This inhibition can be relieved by adding lactose or isopropyl-β-D-thiogalactopyranoside (IPTG).
   3715..4303    -  rep_origin     ori: high-copy-number ColE1/pMB1/pBR322/pUC origin of replication
   4474..5334    -  CDS            AmpR: β-lactamase; bla; confers resistance to ampicillin, carbenicillin, and related antibiotics
   5335..5439    -  promoter       AmpR promoter: bla
   5466..6808    -  rep_origin     2μ ori: yeast 2μ plasmid origin of replication
   6876..35      +  CDS            rop (fragment) (across the origin): Rop protein, which maintains plasmids at low copy number; rop
