[The description below was written by a language model from this plasmid's Addgene catalogue record and pLannotate feature annotations shown in this document.]
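Description:
pRS423-mitoT is a yeast episomal expression plasmid built on the pRS423 shuttle backbone. It replicates in Saccharomyces cerevisiae through the 2μ origin and is selected by complementation of histidine auxotrophy with the HIS3 marker, expressed from its own promoter. In E. coli it is maintained at high copy through a ColE1/pUC-type origin with ampicillin resistance (β-lactamase). The backbone also retains the pBluescript-derived f1 origin, lacZα fragment, lac promoter/operator, and flanking T7 and T3 promoters around the multiple cloning site.

The payload is mitoT, a synthetic intermembrane tether designed to bridge the inner and outer mitochondrial membranes. It was cloned between BamHI and SalI sites that were both preserved. The feature table shows a chimeric reading frame made of an N-terminal fragment of the yeast protein Sco2, a short unannotated stretch, a short fragment of the outer membrane receptor Tom20, and a C-terminal GFP, which is annotated as GFPmut3 and catalogued as eGFP/yeGFP. The GFP allows the tether to be visualised. The depositor notes one substitution in the Sco2 portion and several in the GFP relative to the reference sequence, and reports that they do not affect function.

The catalogue lists MET25 as the promoter, which would give methionine-repressible expression, but no MET25 promoter or yeast terminator is annotated in the feature table. The sequenced record is 6,876 nt, shorter than the stated total of 7,535 bp, so the two sources do not fully agree. The associated publication concerns the role of the MICOS machinery in heme biosynthesis and ferrochelatase performance, but the record does not state how the plasmid was used in that work.
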