Addgene plasmid #174525: pRS423-mitoT
Purpose: Expresses yeast variant of mitoT synthetic intermembrane tether bridging the inner and outer mitochondrial membranes
Depositing lab: Oleh Khalimonchuk. Depositing organization: University of Nebraska at Lincoln. Publication: Mitochondrial contact site and cristae organizing system (MICOS) machinery supports heme biosynthesis by enabling optimal performance of ferrochelatase. Dietz JV, Willoughby MM, Piel RB 3rd, Ross TA, Bohovych I, Addis HG, Fox JL, Lanzilotta WN, Dailey HA, Wohlschlegel JA, Reddi AR, Medlock AE, Khalimonchuk O. Redox Biol. 2021 Oct;46:102125. doi: 10.1016/j.redox.2021.102125. Epub 2021 Sep 10. PubMed 34517185.
Backbone
  Vector backbone: pRS423
  Backbone size w/o insert (bp): 6410
  Total vector size (bp): 7535
  Vector type: Yeast Expression, Synthetic Biology
  Selectable markers: HIS3
Growth in bacteria
  Bacterial resistance: Ampicillin, 100 μg/mL
  Growth temperature: 37°C
  Growth strain: DH5alpha
  Copy number: High Copy
Gene/Insert
  Gene/Insert name: Yeast mitochondrial intermembrane tether (alt name: mitoT)
  Species: S. cerevisiae (budding yeast), Synthetic; E.coli
  Insert size (bp): 1125
  Promoter: MET25
  Tag / fusion protein: eGFP (C terminal on insert)
  Cloning method: Restriction Enzyme; 5′ cloning site BamHI (not destroyed); 3′ cloning site SalI (not destroyed)
  Sequencing primers: 5′ 5'-GCGGATCCATGTTGAATAGTTCAAGAAAATATGCTTGTCGTTCCCTATTCAGACAAGCGAACGTC -3'; 3′ 3'- TATGTCGACGTACAATTCATCAATACCATGGGTAATACCAGCAGCAGTAACAAATTCTAACAAGACCA -5'
Terms and licenses: Academic/Nonprofit Terms; Industry Terms: Not Available to Industry
Depositor comments: Please note: The plasmid contains a T72A mutation in Sco2p and L64F, T65G, S72A, & Y106C mutations in yeGFP compared to the depositor's provided sequence. The depositor noted that these differences do not affect the plasmid's function.
How to cite: pRS423-mitoT was a gift from Oleh Khalimonchuk (Addgene plasmid # 174525 ; http://n2t.net/addgene:174525 ; RRID:Addgene_174525)
