>Addgene plasmid #174525 | pRS423-mitoT | depositor partial sequence | sequence record 338599 | Insert's sequence. See support file for additional details
ATGTTGAATAGTTCAAGAAAATATGCTTGTCGTTCCCTATTCAGACAAGCGAACGTCTCAATAAAAGGAC
TCTTTTATAATGGAGGCGCATATCGAAGAGGGTTTTCAACGGGATGTTGTTTGAGGAGTGATAACAAGGA
AAGCCCAAGTGCAAGACAACCACTAGATAGGCTACAACTAGGTGATGAAATCAATGAACCAGAGCCTATT
AGAACCAGGTTTTTTCAATTTTCCAGATGGAAGGCCACCATTGCTCTATTGTTGCTAAGTGGTGGGACGT
ATGCCTATTTATCAAGAAAAAGACGCTTGCTAAAACCAGTTACTTTGTATGATGTTGCTGAATATGCTGG
CCTCGCTATTACAACAGCCATAGCAGCTCTATCAGCCACCGGTTATGCTATCTACTTTATGTCTAAAGGT
GAAGAATTATTCACTGGTGTTGTCCCAATTTTGGTTGAATTAGATGGTGATGTTAATGGTCACAAATTTT
CTGTCTCCGGTGAAGGTGAAGGTGATGCTACTTACGGTAAATTGACCTTAAAATTTATTTGTACTACTGG
TAAATTGCCAGTTCCATGGCCAACCTTAGTCACTACTTTAACTTATGGTGTTCAATGTTTTTCTAGATAC
CCAGATCATATGAAACAACATGACTTTTTCAAGTCTGCCATGCCAGAAGGTTATGTTCAAGAAAGAACTA
TTTTTTTCAAAGATGACGGTAACTACAAGACCAGAGCTGAAGTCAAGTTTGAAGGTGATACCTTAGTTAA
TAGAATCGAATTAAAAGGTATTGATTTTAAAGAAGATGGTAACATTTTAGGTCACAAATTGGAATACAAC
TATAACTCTCACAATGTTTACATCATGGCTGACAAACAAAAGAATGGTATCAAAGTTAACTTCAAAATTA
GACACAACATTGAAGATGGTTCTGTTCAATTAGCTGACCATTATCAACAAAATACTCCAATTGGTGATGG
TCCAGTCTTGTTACCAGACAACCATTACTTATCCACTCAATCTGCCTTATCCAAAGATCCAAACGAAAAG
AGAGACCACATGGTCTTGTTAGAATTTGTTACTGCTGCTGGTATTACCCATGGTATTGATGAATTGTAC
